>Addgene plasmid #14679 | Syn3-27-146+TM | addgene partial sequence | sequence record 21226 | 14679 with CMV-F
CTGGGGCTTTAGCGAGCTCTCCTATCAGTGATAGAGATCTCCCTATCAGTGATAGAGATCGTCGACGAGC
TCGTTTAGTGAACCGTCAGATCGCCTGGAGACGCCATCCACGCTGTTTTGACCTCCATAGAAGACACCGG
GACCGATCCAGCCTCCGGACTCTAGCGTTTAAACTTAAGCTTGGTACCGAGCTCGGATCCACTAGTCCAG
TGTGGTGGAATTCGATATGGGGATCATTGACTCACAGATTTCCAAGCAAGCCCTCAGTGAGATTGAGGGA
CGACACAAGGACATTGTGAGGCTGGAGAGCAGCATCAAGGAGCTTCACGACATGTTTATGGACATCGCCA
TGCTGGTGGAGAATCAGGGTGAGATGTTAGATAACATAGAGTTGAATGTCATGCACACAGTGGACCACGT
GGAGAAGGCACGAGATGAAACGAAAAAAGCTGTGAAATACCAGAGTCAGGCCCGGAAGAAACTCGAGAAC
AAAAACTCATCTCAGAAGAGGATCTGGGGCCCTTCGAACAAAAACTCATCTCAGAAGAGGATCTGAATAT
GCATACCGGTCATCATCACCATCACCATTGAGTTTAAACCCGCTGATCAGCCTCGACTGTGCCTTCTAGT
TGCCAGCCATCTGTTGTTTGCCCCTCCCCCGTGCCTTCCTTGACCCTGGAAGGTGCCACTCCCACTGTCC
TTTCCTAATAAAATGAGGAAATTGCATCGCATTGTCTGAGTAGGTGTCATTCTATTCTGGG
