[The description below was written by a language model from this plasmid's Addgene catalogue record.]
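Description:
Syn3-27-146+TM is a mammalian expression plasmid built on a modified version of the Invitrogen pcDNA4/TO/myc-His backbone (about 5.15 kb without insert). It is maintained in E. coli as a high-copy plasmid under ampicillin selection, and it carries a Zeocin marker for selecting transfected mammalian cells. The record does not list the promoter or provide a feature table. However, the pcDNA4/TO family generally drives expression from a CMV promoter containing tetracycline operator sites. This makes expression constitutive in ordinary cells and tetracycline-inducible in lines that express the Tet repressor. The listed CMV forward and BGH reverse sequencing primers are consistent with that promoter and a BGH polyadenylation signal flanking the insert.

The insert is a truncated form of human syntaxin 3 (STX3), a SNARE protein found at the apical plasma membrane of epithelial cells. According to the record, the construct encodes amino acids 27–146 joined to the transmembrane region, so an N-terminal portion of the protein is attached directly to its membrane anchor and the sequence between them is left out. The fragment was cloned between EcoRI and XhoI sites, both of which remain intact. It carries a C-terminal 2xMyc-His tag, and this doubled Myc epitope is probably the modification to the vector that the record mentions. The tag allows detection by immunofluorescence or immunoblotting and affinity purification through the His tag.

The associated study examined apical targeting of syntaxin 3 and its role in epithelial cell polarity. In that context, this plasmid appears to be one of a set of deletion constructs used to map which regions of the protein direct its polarized localization.
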