Addgene plasmid #14679: Syn3-27-146+TM
Depositing lab: Thomas Weimbs. Depositing organization: University of California, Santa Barbara. Publication: Apical targeting of syntaxin 3 is essential for epithelial cell polarity. Sharma N, Low SH, Misra S, Pallavi B, Weimbs T. J Cell Biol. 2006 Jun 19. 173(6):937-48. 10.1083/jcb.200603132 PubMed 16785322.
Backbone
  Vector backbone: PCDNA4/TO/myc-His
  Backbone manufacturer: Invitrogen
  Backbone size w/o insert (bp): 5150
  Vector type: Mammalian Expression
  Selectable markers: Zeocin
Growth in bacteria
  Bacterial resistance: Ampicillin, 100 μg/mL
  Growth temperature: 37°C
  Growth strain: DH5alpha
  Copy number: High Copy
Gene/Insert
  Gene/Insert name: Syntaxin3 (alt name: STX3)
  Species: H. sapiens (human)
  Mutation: Insert is cloned into a modified vector; aa 27-146 and TM region
  Entrez Gene: STX3 (a.k.a. DIAR12, MVID2, RDMVID, STX3A)
  Tag / fusion protein: 2xMyc-His (C terminal on insert)
  Cloning method: Restriction Enzyme; 5′ cloning site EcoRI (not destroyed); 3′ cloning site XhoI (not destroyed)
  Sequencing primers: 5′ CMVF; 3′ pcDNA3.1/BGH reverse primier
Terms and licenses: Academic/Nonprofit Terms; Industry Terms: Not Available to Industry
How to cite: Syn3-27-146+TM was a gift from Thomas Weimbs (Addgene plasmid # 14679 ; http://n2t.net/addgene:14679 ; RRID:Addgene_14679)
